>Addgene plasmid #29241 | pEMS1493 | addgene partial sequence | sequence record 38830 | LacZ-R 5'-GACAGTATCGGCCTCAGGAA-3'
TTCTGGTGCCGGAAACCAGGCAAAGCGCCATTCGCCATTCAGGCTGCGCAACTGTTGGGAAGGGCGATCG
GTGCGGGCCTCTTCGCTATTACGCCAGCTGGCGAAAGGGGGATGTGCTGCAAGGCGATTAAGTTGGGTAA
CGCCAGGGTTTTCCCAGTCACGACGTTGTAAAACGACGGGATCCGCCATGGTGGCGGAAGTTCCTATACC
TTTTGAAGAATAGGAACTTCGGAATAGGAACTTCCTGTGGAGAGAAAGGCAAAGTGGATGTCAGTAAGAC
CAATAGGTGCCTATCAGAAACGCAAGAGTCTTCTCTGTCTCGACAAGCCCAGTTTCTATTGGTCTCCTTA
AACCTGTCTTGTAACCTTGATACTTACGGCGCGCCCGCCTTACTCAGCTCGACCCGGCGGGCTCCCACCG
CGGCTCCACCTGCTCACGCTGCGATTCCGGCTCAGGCTCCCGCCGCCCTCCTCTCCCTGCCCCCTGCCCC
GCCTGGTCCCCGCCCCCAGCCCAGGCGCCTGCCCTCCACTCTCCTCGGCTCGCCCCGCCTGGGTTCCCGT
CCCTCCGCCAGCCTCTGTCCCGCCAGGTGACTGTGCACCCCCTCCCTGGCTCGGGAGTTCTGCCCCTCCC
TGTGCGACTGTCCTCCAGGCTCGCCCCCTCCCTAGATGTGTCCCGTCTCCTCTTAGAGATTTCTCTCCTG
CCCACCTCTCTTTATCACCCGCCC
