>Addgene plasmid #29241 | pEMS1493 | addgene partial sequence | sequence record 39357 | pEMS1307-fwd 5'-ccgcacgtctaagaaaccat-3'
AGGCGTATCACGAGGCCCTTTCGTCTTCAAGAATTAATTCCGATCATATTCAATAACCCTTAATGAATTC
GAGCTCCTAGGCCGGCCGAAGTCAAGTATCCAGCCAGAGCCAGCCCCTGAATGGGTGCCTCTGCTCTTCC
CCAGCACAAGCCCCAGGCTTCTGAAAGGCCAGTCCTTGTCCTGGTTTCTTTCGTCTGCTCAATAGCCCTG
CCTGCTCTGGCTCTAGCCCATCTGCCTTCTCAGCTGGCTTCCTCTGTTTAATCATCCCAAGAGAAGGGCC
TCCTGTTTGGGCAGGGAATGTGTGGGCAGGAGCTCAGCACAGAAGCAAGTCTGCATGTCATAGAAATGCA
GAGAACAGAAGGCCTTGAAAGATATAAGGAGAAGGTGGCCTAATCAGACACAGAGGGCGGGGCTGAGCCA
ATGGGGAAAAGGGCAAGCTGGGCACCCCAAGGACTAAACTGTAGCTGATTTCTCTCCTAGCGCCAGACCT
CAGCTGCACGTGTGTGCGTCAGAACCAGGAGTGCTGGAGGCAGAGCGTATTACATGACCCTCACACTACT
GGGAATGTAAACACTGGGTTTCCTGGTTAAAGCACTGATATTTTGTGGACCTTGCAAGCTACCTAGAATA
AGCAGTCCCTTATAAAGCAGCTTATCTGGCACTGTGCATGAGGCAGTAGGTTCTGCTCTCTGCGGTTGTT
TCCCATGAATATTTACTGAAGTTTTATTTCAATGTTCCCCTCTTATCTCAGTTGTGATATAGAGTATTGA
AAGAAGGATCGTGTG
