[The description below was written by a language model from this plasmid's Addgene catalogue record.]
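Description:
pEMS1493 is a plasmid from the Pleiades Promoter Project, built on the large pEMS1313 backbone (about 18.8 kb without insert) and carrying the human MiniPromoter Ple22. It is maintained in E. coli as a high-copy plasmid under ampicillin selection. The record does not include a feature table, so the origin of replication and the other elements that make up the sizeable backbone are not stated here and cannot be described in detail.

The insert is a roughly 3.9 kb synthetic regulatory element assembled from human CCKBR (gastrin/cholecystokinin type B receptor) genomic sequence, cloned between FseI and AscI sites. It is a promoter rather than a coding sequence. It sits upstream of a backbone-encoded reporter cassette listed as Intron-LacZ-NLS. In this arrangement Ple22 drives transcription of a lacZ gene encoding beta-galactosidase with a nuclear localisation signal. The intron is a standard addition that tends to improve expression of transgene transcripts in mammalian cells, and the nuclear targeting concentrates the histochemical signal in the nuclei of expressing cells, which makes individual positive cells easier to identify.

MiniPromoters of this series are compact human regulatory sequences designed to restrict expression to particular cell types or regions, especially in the central nervous system, and small enough to be compatible with adeno-associated viral vectors. This construct serves as the reporter used to characterise the expression pattern produced by Ple22, as described in the associated publication. The record does not state how the construct is delivered or the pattern observed.
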