Addgene plasmid #29241: pEMS1493
Purpose: Pleiades (Ple) MiniPromoter expression pattern described in de Leeuw et al., MTM, 2014 (PMID: 24761428).
Depositing lab: Elizabeth Simpson. Depositing organization: University of British Columbia. Publication: Targeted CNS Delivery Using Human MiniPromoters and Demonstrated Compatibility with Adeno-Associated Viral Vectors. de Leeuw CN, Dyka FM, Boye SL, Laprise S, Zhou M, Chou AY, Borretta L, McInerny SC, Banks KG, Portales-Casamar E, Swanson MI, D'Souza CA, Boye SE, Jones SJ, Holt RA, Goldowitz D, Hauswirth WW, Wasserman WW, Simpson EM. Mol Ther Methods Clin Dev. 2014 Jan 8;1:5. 10.1038/mtm.2013.5 PubMed 24761428.
Backbone
  Vector backbone: pEMS1313
  Backbone size w/o insert (bp): 18843
  Vector type: Pleiades Promoter Project [sic, Pleaides Plieades]
Growth in bacteria
  Bacterial resistance: Ampicillin, 100 μg/mL
  Growth temperature: 37°C
  Growth strain: DH5alpha
  Growth instructions: DH10B
  Copy number: High Copy
Gene/Insert
  Gene/Insert name: Ple22 (alt names: CCKBR; Gastrin/cholecystokinin type B receptor)
  Species: H. sapiens (human)
  Insert size (bp): 3904
  Entrez Gene: CCKBR (a.k.a. CCK-B, CCK2R, GASR)
  Tag / fusion protein: Intron-LacZ-NLS (C terminal on backbone)
  Cloning method: Restriction Enzyme; 5′ cloning site FseI (unknown if destroyed); 3′ cloning site AscI (unknown if destroyed)
  Sequencing primers: 5′ Unknown
Terms and licenses: Academic/Nonprofit Terms; Industry Terms
How to cite: pEMS1493 was a gift from Elizabeth Simpson (Addgene plasmid # 29241 ; http://n2t.net/addgene:29241 ; RRID:Addgene_29241)
